Addgene plasmid #250273: pJC2742 - hPGK-EGFP-SUGT1(C-term)-IRES2-mCherry-EF1A-Puro
Purpose: Ratiometric protein stability reporter for measuring C-terminal degron activity.
Depositing lab: Jacob Corn. Depositing organization: ETH Zurich (Swiss Federal Institute of Technology). Publication: C-terminal amides mark proteins for degradation via SCF-FBXO31. Muhar MF, Farnung J, Cernakova M, Hofmann R, Henneberg LT, Pfleiderer MM, Denoth-Lippuner A, Kalcic F, Nievergelt AS, Peters Al-Bayati M, Sidiropoulos ND, Beier V, Mann M, Jessberger S, Jinek M, Schulman BA, Bode JW, Corn JE. Nature. 2025 Feb;638(8050):519-527. doi: 10.1038/s41586-024-08475-w. PubMed 39880951.
Backbone
  Vector backbone: Cilantro 2
  Backbone manufacturer: Benjamin Ebert (Addgene Plasmid #74450)
  Vector type: Mammalian Expression, Lentiviral
Growth in bacteria
  Bacterial resistance: Ampicillin, 100 μg/mL
  Growth temperature: 37°C
  Growth strain: NEB Stable
  Copy number: High Copy
Gene/Insert
  Gene/Insert name: EGFP-SUGT1(C-term)
  Species: H. sapiens (human), Synthetic
  Promoter: PGK
  Cloning method: Unknown
Terms and licenses: Academic/Nonprofit Terms; Industry Terms: Not Available to Industry
How to cite: pJC2742 - hPGK-EGFP-SUGT1(C-term)-IRES2-mCherry-EF1A-Puro was a gift from Jacob Corn (Addgene plasmid # 250273 ; http://n2t.net/addgene:250273 ; RRID:Addgene_250273)
