[The description below was written by a language model from this plasmid's Addgene catalogue record and pLannotate feature annotations shown in this document.]
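Description:
pJC2742 - hPGK-EGFP-SUGT1(C-term)-IRES2-mCherry-EF1A-Puro is a lentiviral mammalian expression plasmid of about 10.7 kb, built on the Cilantro 2 backbone. It serves as a ratiometric protein stability reporter for measuring C-terminal degron activity. In bacteria it replicates from a high-copy ColE1/pUC-type origin and is selected with ampicillin through the β-lactamase gene. An f1 origin, an SV40 origin and remnants of lac/lacZα cloning sequences are also present in the backbone. The viral portion has a third-generation, self-inactivating layout. An RSV promoter drives a truncated HIV-1 5' LTR, followed by the Ψ packaging signal with a gag fragment, the RRE for Rev-dependent export, a cPPT/CTS, a WPRE and a ΔU3 3' LTR, with an SV40 polyadenylation signal downstream.

The reporter cassette is driven by the human PGK promoter. It produces a single bicistronic transcript encoding EGFP fused to a C-terminal sequence from human SUGT1, then an EMCV IRES2 and mCherry. The feature table annotates EGFP but not the SUGT1-derived segment, which presumably lies in the short gap between EGFP and the IRES; the record does not state its exact extent. Because both fluorescent proteins come from the same mRNA, mCherry acts as an internal control for transcription and copy number. The EGFP:mCherry ratio therefore reports the stability conferred by the appended C-terminus. A separate EF-1α promoter with its intron A drives puromycin N-acetyltransferase, which allows selection of stably transduced cells. The associated work concerns degradation of proteins bearing C-terminal amides via SCF-FBXO31.
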