Features (pLannotate 1.2.2; 31 found; start..end, strand, type, name):
      1..589     +  rep_origin     ori: high-copy-number ColE1/pMB1/pBR322/pUC origin of replication
    772..864     +  CDS            lacI (fragment): lac repressor; lacI; The lac repressor binds to the lac operator to inhibit transcription in E. coli. This inhibition can be relieved by adding lactose or isopropyl-β-D-thiogalactopyranoside (IPTG).
    877..898     +  protein_bind   CAP binding site: CAP binding activates transcription in the presence of cAMP. E. coli catabolite activator protein
    913..943     +  promoter       lac promoter: promoter for the E. coli lac operon
    947..969     +  protein_bind   lac operator (fragment): The lac repressor binds to the lac operator to inhibit transcription in E. coli. This inhibition can be relieved by adding lactose or isopropyl-β-D-thiogalactopyranoside (IPTG). lac repressor encoded by lacI
   1012..1030    +  promoter       T3 promoter: promoter for bacteriophage T3 RNA polymerase
   1058..1284    +  promoter       RSV promoter: Rous sarcoma virus enhancer/promoter
   1285..1465    +  LTR            5' LTR (truncated): truncated 5' long terminal repeat (LTR) from HIV-1
   1512..1637    +  misc_feature   HIV-1 Ψ: packaging signal of human immunodeficiency virus type 1
   1621..1984    +  CDS            HIV-1 gag (fragment): gag protein from human immunodeficiency virus 1; gag
   2130..2363    +  misc_feature   RRE: The Rev response element (RRE) of HIV-1 allows for Rev-dependent mRNA export from the nucleus to the cytoplasm.
   2740..2766    +  CDS            Rev (fragment): human immunodeficiency virus 1 (HIV-1) Rev protein; rev; enhances nuclear export of unspliced and incompletely spliced viral mRNAs
   2767..3267    +  promoter       hPGK promoter: human phosphoglycerate kinase 1 promoter
   3348..4061    +  CDS            EGFP: EGFP is a basic (constitutively fluorescent) green fluorescent protein published in 1996, derived from Aequorea victoria. It is reported to be a rapidly-maturing weak dimer with moderate acid sensitivity.
   4142..4728    +  misc_feature   IRES2: internal ribosome entry site (IRES) of the encephalomyocarditis virus (EMCV)
   4744..5451    +  CDS            mCherry: mCherry is a basic (constitutively fluorescent) red fluorescent protein published in 2004, derived from Discosoma sp.. It is reported to be a very rapidly-maturing monomer with low acid sensitivity.
   5510..5627    +  misc_feature   cPPT/CTS: central polypurine tract and central termination sequence of HIV-1
   5688..5754    +  CDS            small t antigen (fragment): SV40 (simian virus 40) small t antigen
   5780..5991    +  promoter       EF-1α core promoter: core promoter for human elongation factor EF-1α
   5992..6930    +  intron         EF-1α intron A: intron upstream of the start codon of human EF-1α
   6952..7551    +  CDS            PuroR (fragment): puromycin N-acetyltransferase; pac from Streptomyces; confers resistance to puromycin
   7567..8155    +  misc_feature   WPRE: woodchuck hepatitis virus posttranscriptional regulatory element
   8206..8225    +  misc_feature   cPPT/CTS (fragment): central polypurine tract and central termination sequence of HIV-1
   8227..8460    +  LTR            3' LTR (ΔU3): self-inactivating 3' long terminal repeat (LTR) from HIV-1
   8538..8659    +  polyA_signal   SV40 poly(A) signal: SV40 polyadenylation signal
   8699..8834    +  rep_origin     SV40 ori: SV40 origin of replication
   8855..8873    -  promoter       T7 promoter: promoter for bacteriophage T7 RNA polymerase
   8881..9036    +  CDS            lacZα (fragment): LacZα fragment of β-galactosidase; lacZ fragment
   9041..9469    +  rep_origin     f1 ori (sequence partly withheld): f1 bacteriophage origin of replication; arrow indicates direction of (+) strand synthesis
   9522..9626    +  promoter       AmpR promoter: bla
   9627..10487   +  CDS            AmpR: β-lactamase; bla; confers resistance to ampicillin, carbenicillin, and related antibiotics
>Addgene plasmid #250273 | pJC2742 - hPGK-EGFP-SUGT1(C-term)-IRES2-mCherry-EF1A-Puro | addgene full sequence | sequence record 497469 | Addgene NGS Result
TTGAGATCCTTTTTTTCTGCGCGTAATCTGCTGCTTGCAAACAAAAAAACCACCGCTACCAGCGGTGGTT
TGTTTGCCGGATCAAGAGCTACCAACTCTTTTTCCGAAGGTAACTGGCTTCAGCAGAGCGCAGATACCAA
ATACTGTTCTTCTAGTGTAGCCGTAGTTAGGCCACCACTTCAAGAACTCTGTAGCACCGCCTACATACCT
CGCTCTGCTAATCCTGTTACCAGTGGCTGCTGCCAGTGGCGATAAGTCGTGTCTTACCGGGTTGGACTCA
AGACGATAGTTACCGGATAAGGCGCAGCGGTCGGGCTGAACGGGGGGTTCGTGCACACAGCCCAGCTTGG
AGCGAACGACCTACACCGAACTGAGATACCTACAGCGTGAGCTATGAGAAAGCGCCACGCTTCCCGAAGG
GAGAAAGGCGGACAGGTATCCGGTAAGCGGCAGGGTCGGAACAGGAGAGCGCACGAGGGAGCTTCCAGGG
GGAAACGCCTGGTATCTTTATAGTCCTGTCGGGTTTCGCCACCTCTGACTTGAGCGTCGATTTTTGTGAT
GCTCGTCAGGGGGGCGGAGCCTATGGAAAAACGCCAGCAACGCGGCCTTTTTACGGTTCCTGGCCTTTTG
CTGGCCTTTTGCTCACATGTTCTTTCCTGCGTTATCCCCTGATTCTGTGGATAACCGTATTACCGCCTTT
GAGTGAGCTGATACCGCTCGCCGCAGCCGAACGACCGAGCGCAGCGAGTCAGTGAGCGAGGAAGCGGAAG
AGCGCCCAATACGCAAACCGCCTCTCCCCGCGCGTTGGCCGATTCATTAATGCAGCTGGCACGACAGGTT
TCCCGACTGGAAAGCGGGCAGTGAGCGCAACGCAATTAATGTGAGTTAGCTCACTCATTAGGCACCCCAG
GCTTTACACTTTATGCTTCCGGCTCGTATGTTGTGTGGAATTGTGAGCGGATAACAATTTCACACAGGAA
ACAGCTATGACCATGATTACGCCAAGCGCGCAATTAACCCTCACTAAAGGGAACAAAAGCTGGAGCTGCA
AGCTTAATGTAGTCTTATGCAATACTCTTGTAGTCTTGCAACATGGTAACGATGAGTTAGCAACATGCCT
TACAAGGAGAGAAAAAGCACCGTGCATGCCGATTGGTGGAAGTAAGGTGGTACGATCGTGCCTTATTAGG
AAGGCAACAGACGGGTCTGACATGGATTGGACGAACCACTGAATTGCCGCATTGCAGAGATATTGTATTT
AAGTGCCTAGCTCGATACATAAACGGGTCTCTCTGGTTAGACCAGATCTGAGCCTGGGAGCTCTCTGGCT
AACTAGGGAACCCACTGCTTAAGCCTCAATAAAGCTTGCCTTGAGTGCTTCAAGTAGTGTGTGCCCGTCT
GTTGTGTGACTCTGGTAACTAGAGATCCCTCAGACCCTTTTAGTCAGTGTGGAAAATCTCTAGCAGTGGC
GCCCGAACAGGGACTTGAAAGCGAAAGGGAAACCAGAGGAGCTCTCTCGACGCAGGACTCGGCTTGCTGA
AGCGCGCACGGCAAGAGGCGAGGGGCGGCGACTGGTGAGTACGCCAAAAATTTTGACTAGCGGAGGCTAG
AAGGAGAGAGATGGGTGCGAGAGCGTCAGTATTAAGCGGGGGAGAATTAGATCGCGATGGGAAAAAATTC
GGTTAAGGCCAGGGGGAAAGAAAAAATATAAATTAAAACATATAGTATGGGCAAGCAGGGAGCTAGAACG
ATTCGCAGTTAATCCTGGCCTGTTAGAAACATCAGAAGGCTGTAGACAAATACTGGGACAGCTACAACCA
TCCCTTCAGACAGGATCAGAAGAACTTAGATCATTATATAATACAGTAGCAACCCTCTATTGTGTGCATC
AAAGGATAGAGATAAAAGACACCAAGGAAGCTTTAGACAAGATAGAGGAAGAGCAAAACAAAAGTAAGAC
CACCGCACAGCAAGCGGCCGCTGATCTTCAGACCTGGAGGAGGAGATATGAGGGACAATTGGAGAAGTGA
ATTATATAAATATAAAGTAGTAAAAATTGAACCATTAGGAGTAGCACCCACCAAGGCAAAGAGAAGAGTG
GTGCAGAGAGAAAAAAGAGCAGTGGGAATAGGAGCTTTGTTCCTTGGGTTCTTGGGAGCAGCAGGAAGCA
CTATGGGCGCAGCGTCAATGACGCTGACGGTACAGGCCAGACAATTATTGTCTGGTATAGTGCAGCAGCA
GAACAATTTGCTGAGGGCTATTGAGGCGCAACAGCATCTGTTGCAACTCACAGTCTGGGGCATCAAGCAG
CTCCAGGCAAGAATCCTGGCTGTGGAAAGATACCTAAAGGATCAACAGCTCCTGGGGATTTGGGGTTGCT
CTGGAAAACTCATTTGCACCACTGCTGTGCCTTGGAATGCTAGTTGGAGTAATAAATCTCTGGAACAGAT
TTGGAATCACACGACCTGGATGGAGTGGGACAGAGAAATTAACAATTACACAAGCTTAATACACTCCTTA
ATTGAAGAATCGCAAAACCAGCAAGAAAAGAATGAACAAGAATTATTGGAATTAGATAAATGGGCAAGTT
TGTGGAATTGGTTTAACATAACAAATTGGCTGTGGTATATAAAATTATTCATAATGATAGTAGGAGGCTT
GGTAGGTTTAAGAATAGTTTTTGCTGTACTTTCTATAGTGAATAGAGTTAGGCAGGGATATTCACCATTA
TCGTTTCAGACCCACCTCCCAACCCCGAGGGGACCCTTGCGCCTTTTCCAAGGCAGCCCTGGGTTTGCGC
AGGGACGCGGCTGCTCTGGGCGTGGTTCCGGGAAACGCAGCGGCGCCGACCCTGGGTCTCGCACATTCTT
CACGTCCGTTCGCAGCGTCACCCGGATCTTCGCCGCTACCCTTGTGGGCCCCCCGGCGACGCTTCCTGCT
CCGCCCCTAAGTCGGGAAGGTTCCTTGCGGTTCGCGGCGTGCCGGACGTGACAAACGGAAGCCGCACGAC
TCACTAGTACCCTCGCAGACGGACAGCGCCAGGGAGCAATGGCAGCGCGCCGACCGCGATGGGCTGTGGC
CAATAGCGGCTGCTCAGCAGGGCGCGCCGAGAGCAGCGGCCGGGAAGGGGCGGTGCGGGAGGCGGGGTGT
GGGGCGGTAGTGTGGGCCCTGTTCCTGCCCGCGCGGTGTTCCGCATTCTGCAAGCCTCCGGAGCGCACGT
CGGCAGTCGGCTCCCTCGTTGACCGAATCACCGACCTCTCTCCCCAGGGATCGATACCGTCGACTCCGGA
ATAGCCACCATGGAGACGGACGTCTCAGGCGGCGGCGGCTCCGGCGGCGGCGGCTCCGTGAGCAAGGGCG
AGGAGCTGTTCACCGGGGTGGTGCCCATCCTGGTCGAGCTGGACGGCGACGTAAACGGCCACAAGTTCAG
CGTGTCCGGCGAGGGCGAGGGCGATGCCACCTACGGCAAGCTGACCCTGAAGTTCATCTGCACCACCGGC
AAGCTGCCCGTGCCCTGGCCCACCCTCGTGACCACCCTGACCTACGGCGTGCAGTGCTTCAGCCGCTACC
CCGACCACATGAAGCAGCACGACTTCTTCAAGTCCGCCATGCCCGAAGGCTACGTCCAGGAGCGCACCAT
CTTCTTCAAGGACGACGGCAACTACAAGACCCGCGCCGAGGTGAAGTTCGAGGGCGACACCCTGGTGAAC
CGCATCGAGCTGAAGGGCATCGACTTCAAGGAGGACGGCAACATCCTGGGGCACAAGCTGGAGTACAACT
ACAACAGCCACAACGTCTATATCATGGCCGACAAGCAGAAGAACGGCATCAAGGTGAACTTCAAGATCCG
CCACAACATCGAGGACGGCAGCGTGCAGCTCGCCGACCACTACCAGCAGAACACCCCCATCGGCGACGGC
CCCGTGCTGCTGCCCGACAACCACTACCTGAGCACCCAGTCCGCCCTGAGCAAAGACCCCAACGAGAAGC
GCGATCACATGGTCCTGCTGGAGTTCGTGACCGCCGCCGGGATCACTCTCGGCATGGACGAGCTGTACAA
GGGCACCGGTAAAGTTGAAATCAATCCTCCTGATGATATGGAATGGAAAAAGTACTAAATGCATGAGTAA
CTGAGGATCCGCCCCTCTCCCTCCCCCCCCCCTAACGTTACTGGCCGAAGCCGCTTGGAATAAGGCCGGT
GTGCGTTTGTCTATATGTTATTTTCCACCATATTGCCGTCTTTTGGCAATGTGAGGGCCCGGAAACCTGG
CCCTGTCTTCTTGACGAGCATTCCTAGGGGTCTTTCCCCTCTCGCCAAAGGAATGCAAGGTCTGTTGAAT
GTCGTGAAGGAAGCAGTTCCTCTGGAAGCTTCTTGAAGACAAACAACGTCTGTAGCGACCCTTTGCAGGC
AGCGGAACCCCCCACCTGGCGACAGGTGCCTCTGCGGCCAAAAGCCACGTGTATAAGATACACCTGCAAA
GGCGGCACAACCCCAGTGCCACGTTGTGAGTTGGATAGTTGTGGAAAGAGTCAAATGGCTCTCCTCAAGC
GTATTCAACAAGGGGCTGAAGGATGCCCAGAAGGTACCCCATTGTATGGGATCTGATCTGGGGCCTCGGT
ACACATGCTTTACATGTGTTTAGTCGAGGTTAAAAAAACGTCTAGGCCCCCCGAACCACGGGGACGTGGT
TTTCCTTTGAAAAACACGATGATAATATGGCCACAACCCTGGAATTCGCCACCATGGTGAGCAAGGGCGA
GGAGGATAACATGGCCATCATCAAGGAGTTCATGCGCTTCAAGGTGCACATGGAGGGCTCCGTGAACGGC
CACGAGTTCGAGATCGAGGGCGAGGGCGAGGGCCGCCCCTACGAGGGCACCCAGACCGCCAAGCTGAAGG
TGACCAAGGGTGGCCCCCTGCCCTTCGCCTGGGACATCCTGTCCCCTCAGTTCATGTACGGCTCCAAGGC
CTACGTGAAGCACCCCGCCGACATCCCCGACTACTTGAAGCTGTCCTTCCCCGAGGGCTTCAAGTGGGAG
CGCGTGATGAACTTCGAGGACGGCGGCGTGGTGACCGTGACCCAGGACTCCTCCCTGCAGGACGGCGAGT
TCATCTACAAGGTGAAGCTGCGCGGCACCAACTTCCCCTCCGACGGCCCCGTAATGCAGAAGAAGACCAT
GGGCTGGGAGGCCTCCTCCGAGCGGATGTACCCCGAGGACGGCGCCCTGAAGGGCGAGATCAAGCAGAGG
CTGAAGCTGAAGGACGGCGGCCACTACGACGCTGAGGTCAAGACCACCTACAAGGCCAAGAAGCCCGTGC
AGCTGCCCGGCGCCTACAACGTCAACATCAAGTTGGACATCACCTCCCACAACGAGGACTACACCATCGT
GGAACAGTACGAACGCGCCGAGGGCCGCCACTCCACCGGCGGCATGGACGAGCTGTACAAGTAAACTAGT
AAGCTTGGCGTAACTAGATCTTGAGACAAATGGCAGTATTCATCCACAATTTTAAAAGAAAAGGGGGGAT
TGGGGGGTACAGTGCAGGGGAAAGAATAGTAGACATAATAGCAACAGACATACAAACTAAAGAATTACAA
AAACAAATTACAAAAATTCAAAATTTTCGGGTTTATTACAGGGACAGCAGAGATCCACTTTGGGCTCGAG
GGGGCCCGGGTGCAAAGATGGATAAAGTTTTAAACAGAGAGGAATCTTTGCAGCTAATGGACCTTCTAGG
TCTTGAAAGGAGTGGGAATTGGCTCCGGTGCCCGTCAGTGGGCAGAGCGCACATCGCCCACAGTCCCCGA
GAAGTTGGGGGGAGGGGTCGGCAATTGATCCGGTGCCTAGAGAAGGTGGCGCGGGGTAAACTGGGAAAGT
GATGTCGTGTACTGGCTCCGCCTTTTTCCCGAGGGTGGGGGAGAACCGTATATAAGTGCAGTAGTCGCCG
TGAACGTTCTTTTTCGCAACGGGTTTGCCGCCAGAACACAGGTAAGTGCCGTGTGTGGTTCCCGCGGGCC
TGGCCTCTTTACGGGTTATGGCCCTTGCGTGCCTTGAATTACTTCCACCTGGCTGCAGTACGTGATTCTT
GATCCCGAGCTTCGGGTTGGAAGTGGGTGGGAGAGTTCGAGGCCTTGCGCTTAAGGAGCCCCTTCGCCTC
GTGCTTGAGTTGAGGCCTGGCCTGGGCGCTGGGGCCGCCGCGTGCGAATCTGGTGGCACCTTCGCGCCTG
TCTCGCTGCTTTCGATAAGTCTCTAGCCATTTAAAATTTTTGATGACCTGCTGCGACGCTTTTTTTCTGG
CAAGATAGTCTTGTAAATGCGGGCCAAGATCTGCACACTGGTATTTCGGTTTTTGGGGCCGCGGGCGGCG
ACGGGGCCCGTGCGTCCCAGCGCACATGTTCGGCGAGGCGGGGCCTGCGAGCGCGGCCACCGAGAATCGG
ACGGGGGTAGTCTCAAGCTGGCCGGCCTGCTCTGGTGCCTGGCCTCGCGCCGCCGTGTATCGCCCCGCCC
TGGGCGGCAAGGCTGGCCCGGTCGGCACCAGTTGCGTGAGCGGAAAGATGGCCGCTTCCCGGCCCTGCTG
CAGGGAGCTCAAAATGGAGGACGCGGCGCTCGGGAGAGCGGGCGGGTGAGTCACCCACACAAAGGAAAAG
GGCCTTTCCGTCCTCAGCCGTCGCTTCATGTGACTCCACGGAGTACCGGGCGCCGTCCAGGCACCTCGAT
TAGTTCTCGAGCTTTTGGAGTACGTCGTCTTTAGGTTGGGGGGAGGGGTTTTATGCGATGGAGTTTCCCC
ACACTGAGTGGGTGGAGACTGAAGTTAGGCCAGCTTGGCACTTGATGTAATTCTCCTTGGAATTTGCCCT
TTTTGAGTTTGGATCTTGGTTCATTCTCAAGCCTCAGACAGTGGTTCAAAGTTTTTTTCTTCCATTTCAG
GTGTCGTGACGTACGGCCACCATGACCGAGTACAAGCCCACGGTGCGCCTCGCCACCCGCGACGACGTCC
CCAGGGCCGTACGCACCCTCGCCGCCGCGTTCGCCGACTACCCCGCCACGCGCCACACCGTCGATCCGGA
CCGCCACATCGAGCGGGTCACCGAGCTGCAAGAACTCTTCCTCACGCGCGTCGGGCTCGACATCGGCAAG
GTGTGGGTCGCGGACGACGGCGCCGCCGTGGCGGTCTGGACCACGCCGGAGAGCGTCGAAGCGGGGGCGG
TGTTCGCCGAGATCGGCCCGCGCATGGCCGAGTTGAGCGGTTCCCGGCTGGCCGCGCAGCAACAGATGGA
AGGCCTCCTGGCGCCGCACCGGCCCAAGGAGCCCGCGTGGTTCCTGGCCACCGTCGGAGTCTCGCCCGAC
CACCAGGGCAAGGGTCTGGGCAGCGCCGTCGTGCTCCCCGGAGTGGAGGCGGCCGAGCGCGCCGGGGTGC
CCGCCTTCCTGGAGACCTCCGCGCCCCGCAACCTCCCCTTCTACGAGCGGCTCGGCTTCACCGTCACCGC
CGACGTCGAGGTGCCCGAAGGACCGCGCACCTGGTGCATGACCCGCAAGCCCGGTGCCTGAACGCGTTAA
GTCGACAATCAACCTCTGGATTACAAAATTTGTGAAAGATTGACTGGTATTCTTAACTATGTTGCTCCTT
TTACGCTATGTGGATACGCTGCTTTAATGCCTTTGTATCATGCTATTGCTTCCCGTATGGCTTTCATTTT
CTCCTCCTTGTATAAATCCTGGTTGCTGTCTCTTTATGAGGAGTTGTGGCCCGTTGTCAGGCAACGTGGC
GTGGTGTGCACTGTGTTTGCTGACGCAACCCCCACTGGTTGGGGCATTGCCACCACCTGTCAGCTCCTTT
CCGGGACTTTCGCTTTCCCCCTCCCTATTGCCACGGCGGAACTCATCGCCGCCTGCCTTGCCCGCTGCTG
GACAGGGGCTCGGCTGTTGGGCACTGACAATTCCGTGGTGTTGTCGGGGAAATCATCGTCCTTTCCTTGG
CTGCTCGCCTGTGTTGCCACCTGGATTCTGCGCGGGACGTCCTTCTGCTACGTCCCTTCGGCCCTCAATC
CAGCGGACCTTCCTTCCCGCGGCCTGCTGCCGGCTCTGCGGCCTCTTCCGCGTCTTCGCCTTCGCCCTCA
GACGAGTCGGATCTCCCTTTGGGCCGCCTCCCCGCGTCGACTTTAAGACCAATGACTTACAAGGCAGCTG
TAGATCTTAGCCACTTTTTAAAAGAAAAGGGGGGACTGGAAGGGCTAATTCACTCCCAACGAAGACAAGA
TCTGCTTTTTGCTTGTACTGGGTCTCTCTGGTTAGACCAGATCTGAGCCTGGGAGCTCTCTGGCTAACTA
GGGAACCCACTGCTTAAGCCTCAATAAAGCTTGCCTTGAGTGCTTCAAGTAGTGTGTGCCCGTCTGTTGT
GTGACTCTGGTAACTAGAGATCCCTCAGACCCTTTTAGTCAGTGTGGAAAATCTCTAGCAGTACGTATAG
TAGTTCATGTCATCTTATTATTCAGTATTTATAACTTGCAAAGAAATGAATATCAGAGAGTGAGAGGAAC
TTGTTTATTGCAGCTTATAATGGTTACAAATAAAGCAATAGCATCACAAATTTCACAAATAAAGCATTTT
TTTCACTGCATTCTAGTTGTGGTTTGTCCAAACTCATCAATGTATCTTATCATGTCTGGCTCTAGCTATC
CCGCCCCTAACTCCGCCCATCCCGCCCCTAACTCCGCCCAGTTCCGCCCATTCTCCGCCCCATGGCTGAC
TAATTTTTTTTATTTATGCAGAGGCCGAGGCCGCCTCGGCCTCTGAGCTATTCCAGAAGTAGTGAGGAGG
CTTTTTTGGAGGCCTAGGGACGTACCCAATTCGCCCTATAGTGAGTCGTATTACGCGCGCTCACTGGCCG
TCGTTTTACAACGTCGTGACTGGGAAAACCCTGGCGTTACCCAACTTAATCGCCTTGCAGCACATCCCCC
TTTCGCCAGCTGGCGTAATAGCGAAGAGGCCCGCACCGATCGCCCTTCCCAACAGTTGCGCAGCCTGAAT
GGCGAATGGG
[124 nt withheld, positions 9041-9164]
C
[91 nt withheld, positions 9166-9256]
A
[49 nt withheld, positions 9258-9306]
CCTTTGACGTTGGAGTCCACGTTCTTT
[37 nt withheld, positions 9334-9370]
ACCCTATCTCGGTCTATTCTTTTGATTTATAAGGGATTTTGCCGATTTCGGCCTATTGGTTAAAAAATGA
GCTGATTTAACAAAAATTTAACGCGAATTTTAACAAAATATTAACGCTTACAATTTAGGTGGCACTTTTC
GGGGAAATGTGCGCGGAACCCCTATTTGTTTATTTTTCTAAATACATTCAAATATGTATCCGCTCATGAG
ACAATAACCCTGATAAATGCTTCAATAATATTGAAAAAGGAAGAGTATGAGTATTCAACATTTCCGTGTC
GCCCTTATTCCCTTTTTTGCGGCATTTTGCCTTCCTGTTTTTGCTCACCCAGAAACGCTGGTGAAAGTAA
AAGATGCTGAAGATCAGTTGGGTGCACGAGTGGGTTACATCGAACTGGATCTCAACAGCGGTAAGATCCT
TGAGAGTTTTCGCCCCGAAGAACGTTTTCCAATGATGAGCACTTTTAAAGTTCTGCTATGTGGCGCGGTA
TTATCCCGTATTGACGCCGGGCAAGAGCAACTCGGTCGCCGCATACACTATTCTCAGAATGACTTGGTTG
AGTACTCACCAGTCACAGAAAAGCATCTTACGGATGGCATGACAGTAAGAGAATTATGCAGTGCTGCCAT
AACCATGAGTGATAACACTGCGGCCAACTTACTTCTGACAACGATCGGAGGACCGAAGGAGCTAACCGCT
TTTTTGCACAACATGGGGGATCATGTAACTCGCCTTGATCGTTGGGAACCGGAGCTGAATGAAGCCATAC
CAAACGACGAGCGTGACACCACGATGCCTGTAGCAATGGCAACAACGTTGCGCAAACTATTAACTGGCGA
ACTACTTACTCTAGCTTCCCGGCAACAATTAATAGACTGGATGGAGGCGGATAAAGTTGCAGGACCACTT
CTGCGCTCGGCCCTTCCGGCTGGCTGGTTTATTGCTGATAAATCTGGAGCCGGTGAGCGTGGGTCTCGCG
GTATCATTGCAGCACTGGGGCCAGATGGTAAGCCCTCCCGTATCGTAGTTATCTACACGACGGGGAGTCA
GGCAACTATGGATGAACGAAATAGACAGATCGCTGAGATAGGTGCCTCACTGATTAAGCATTGGTAACTG
TCAGACCAAGTTTACTCATATATACTTTAGATTGATTTAAAACTTCATTTTTAATTTAAAAGGATCTAGG
TGAAGATCCTTTTTGATAATCTCATGACCAAAATCCCTTAACGTGAGTTTTCGTTCCACTGAGCGTCAGA
CCCCGTAGAAAAGATCAAAGGATCTTC
